>Addgene plasmid #79261 | pAc5.1B-EGFP-Dm4E-T | depositor full sequence | sequence record 148415 | pAc5.1B-EGFP-Dm4E-T sequence 9104 bps
CTTCAAGGAATTAATTCTATATTCTAAAAACACAAATGATACTTCTAAAAAAAATCATGAATGGCATCAA
CTCTGAATCAAATCTTTGCAGATGCACCTACTTCTCATTTCCACTGTCACATCATTTTTCCAGATCTCGC
TGCCTGTTATGTGGCCCACAAACCAAGACACGTTTTATGGCCATTAAAGCTGGCTGATCGTCGCCAAACA
CCAAATACATATCAATATGTACATTCGAGAAAGAAGCGATCAAAGAAGCGTCTTCGGGCGAGTAGGAGAA
TGCGGAGGAGAAGGAGAACGAGCTGATCTAGTATCTCTCCACAATCCAATGCCAACTGACCAACTGGCCA
TATTCGGAGCAATTTGAAGCCAATTTCCATCGCCTGGCGATCGCTCCATTCTTGGCTATATGTTTTTCAC
CGTTCCCGGGGCCATTTTCAAAGACTCGTCGGTAAGATAAGATTGTGTCACTCGCTGTCTCTCTTCATTT
GTCGAAGAATGCTGAGGAATTTCGCGATGACGTCGGCGAGTATTTTGAAGAATGAGAATAATTTGTATTT
ATACGAAAATCAGTTAGTGGAATTTTCTACAAAAACATGTTATCTATAGATAATTTTGTTGCAAAATATG
TTGACTATGACAAAGATTGTATGTATATACCTTTAATGTATTCTCATTTTCTTATGTATTTATAATGGCA
ATGATGATACTGATGATATTTTAAGATGATGCCAGACCACAGGCTGATTTCTGCGTCTTTTGCCGAACGC
AGTGCATGTGCGGTTGTTGTTTTTTGGAATAGTTTCAATTTTCGGACTGTCCGCTTTGATTTCAGTTTCT
TGGCTTATTCAAAAAGCAAAGTAAAGCCAAAAAAGCGAGATGGCAATACCAAATGCGGCAAAACGGTAGT
GGAAGGAAAGGGGTGCGGGGCAGCGGAAGGAAGGGTGGGGCGGGGCGTGGCGGGGTCTGTGGCTGGGCGC
GACGTCACCGACGTTGGAGCCACTCCTTTGACCATGTGTGCGTGTGTGTATTATTCGTGTCTCGCCACTC
GCCGGTTGTTTTTTTCTTTTTATCTCGCTCTCTCTAGCGCCATCTCGTACGCATGCTCAACGCACCGCAT
GTTGCCGTGTCCTTTATGCGTCATTTTGGCTCGAAATAGGCAATTATTTAAACAAAGATTAGTCAACGAA
AACGCTAAAATAAATAAGTCTACAATATGGTTACTTATTGCCATGTGTGTGCAGCCAACGATAGCAACAA
AAGCAACAACACAGTGGCTTTCCCTCTTTCACTTTTTGTTTGCAAGCGCGTGCGAGCAAGACGGCACGAC
CGGCAAACGCAATTACGCTGACAAAGAGCAGACGAAGTTTTGGCCGAAAAACATCAAGGCGCCTGATACG
AATGCATTTGCAATAACAATTGCGATATTTAATATTGTTTATGAAGCTGTTTGACTTCAAAACACACAAA
AAAAAAAATAAAACAAATTATTTGAAAGAGAATTAGGAATCGGACAGCTTATCGTTACGGGCTAACAGCA
CACCGAGACGAAATAGCTTACCTGACGTCACAGCCTCTGGAAGAACTGCCGCCAAGCAGAGAGAGAGAGA
AAAAGAGGGAGAGCAGCTTAGACCGCATGTGCTTGTGTGTGAGGCGTCTCTCTCTTCGTCTCCTGTTTGC
GCAAACGCATAGACTGCACTGAGAAAATCGATTACCTATTTTTTATGAATGAATATTTGCACTATTACTA
TTCAAAACTATTAAGATAGCAATCACATTCAATAGCCAAATACTATACCACCTGAGCGATGCAACGAAAT
GATCAATTTGAGCAAAAATGCTGCATATTTAGGACGGCATCATTATAGAAATGCTTCTTGCTGTGTACTT
TTCTCTCGTCTGGCAGCTGTTTCGCCGTTATTGTTAAAACCGGCTTAAGTTAGGTGTGTTTTCTACGACT
AGTGATGCCCCTACTAGAAGATGTGTGTTGCACAAATGTCCCTGAATAACCAATTTGAAGTGCAGATAGC
AGTAAACGTAAGCTAATATGAATATTATTTAACTGTAATGTTTTAATATCGCTGGACATTACTAATAAAC
CCACTATAAACACATGTACATATGTATGTTTTGGCATACAATGAGTAGTTGGGGAAAAAATGTGTAAAAG
CACCGTGACCATCACAGCATAAAGATAACCAGCTGAAGTATCGAATATGAGTAACCCCCAAATTGAATCA
CATGCCGCAACTGATAGGACCCATGGAAGTACACTCTTCATGGCGATATACAAGACACACACAAGCACGA
ACACCCAGTTGCGGAGGAAATTCTCCGTAAATGAAAACCCAATCGGCGAACAATTCATACCCATATATGG
TAAAAGTTTTGAACGCGACTTGAGAGCGGAGAGCATTGCGGCTGATAAGGTTTTAGCGCTAAGCGGGCTT
TATAAAACGGGCTGCGGGACCAGTTTTCATATCACTACCGTTTGAGTTCTTGTGCTGTGTGGATACTCCT
CCCGACACAAAGCCGCTCCATCAGCCAGCAGTCGTCTAATCCAGAGACCCCGGATCGGGGTACCAACATG
GTGAGCAAGGGCGAGGAGCTGTTCACCGGGGTGGTGCCCATCCTGGTCGAGCTGGACGGCGACGTAAACG
GCCACAAGTTCAGCGTGTCCGGCGAGGGCGAGGGCGATGCCACCTACGGCAAGCTGACCCTGAAGTTCAT
CTGCACCACCGGCAAGCTGCCCGTGCCCTGGCCCACCCTCGTGACCACCCTGACCTACGGCGTGCAGTGC
TTCAGCCGCTACCCCGACCACATGAAGCAGCACGACTTCTTCAAGTCCGCCATGCCCGAAGGCTACGTCC
AGGAGCGCACCATCTTCTTCAAGGACGACGGCAACTACAAGACCCGCGCCGAGGTGAAGTTCGAGGGCGA
CACCCTGGTGAACCGCATCGAGCTGAAGGGCATCGACTTCAAGGAGGACGGCAACATCCTGGGGCACAAG
CTGGAGTACAACTACAACAGCCACAACGTCTATATCATGGCCGACAAGCAGAAGAACGGCATCAAGGTGA
ACTTCAAGATCCGCCACAACATCGAGGACGGCAGCGTGCAGCTCGCCGACCACTACCAGCAGAACACCCC
CATCGGCGACGGCCCCGTGCTGCTGCCCGACAACCACTACCTGAGCACCCAGTCCGCCCTGAGCAAAGAC
CCCAACGAGAAGCGCGATCACATGGTCCTGCTGGAGTTCGTGACCGCCGCCGGGATCACTCTCGGCATGG
ACGAGCTGTACAAGCCAAGCTTGAATTCTATGGATACATCAAAGATTAGTGCCAGGTACTCGAAAGTAGA
CCTGTTAGCTCTAAGATATGAAGGTAAAAGTCGACAGCGCCCGCAATGTTCAACACGACTTGAATTGCAG
ACGCTAGGTTTTTGGAAAATTAATCTGAACACAGCTGCGTTAACCGTGTCCAGCGCCTATTCTAATCAAA
ACAAGAATCGACTTTCTCCAGAAGCAGATAACTCGAGCTTAATTTGTTCCAATAGTAGCTCAATAAGTTC
ACGTCGCGCTATGAGAAATCGAGAACGGGCAAACAACTATTACCAGCGCTTCGTACCTACCGATTCTCTT
CTAATAAGTGGGGAGGATAAAGATAAGGATGCGCTTTCTCATGGACAGCCCTATAAGTCGAATATCATCG
ATCACCGTAGCATATCATCTTCACATTTAATGCCGGCATTTGCAAAGAGGCGTTTTGTCATATCGAAAGG
CAGCAACAGCGAGGAAAGCAACGAGGGGATAAACACTTGTGCAAGCAAGGGCAAGGCAGCCAGTTCGCCT
AGCCGTAAGGGTAGCGAGTTGGATACTGCTGAGACATGTTTGAATTTTGTTCAGCCGGATCACGACCAAT
GCATGTCATCTTCACCTACATTTTCAACATCCCGCCAAGAAAGGCGGATTGGTAGCGGTCGGCTGTTGCC
AAGAAGTGATAATTGGGATTACAAAAACGAAAAGACCGTAGAAGCCAGCATTGAGAATGAAAAGGAAACA
TCTCCAAATGGATCTGGAAGTACAAGCAGTCTTAATCAGCACAATCAAAGCCAACATCGTTCTCGAACAT
TCAGTGGAAGGTTAGTTGAACGTGTTCCCGAAGTCACAGATCGTCGTTTTCAATATGACTCCAAAAAGTC
TTTTGATCGTCAGGGAATTAATAATCGACGCATTTCTGGTAAGGAGCCTTTCAGTACTCAAAGCCGAAGC
AAGCGTGGCAATTCCTATCTCATTCACGAAGAACCTGAATGGTTCAGTGCAGGACCTAAATCACAGCTAG
AAACTATTGATCTACACGGGTTTGAAGACCTGGAAAAAAACGAAGAGCGATCCGTAACTGAAGATAAAAA
TAATCAAATTCAACAACTTGATAAAAATTTAGACGCGCAAGCAAGCAAAGATGAAGCTTCGATGAGAAAC
AGCAATGATAGTTTAAATTTCCGCGAAGTCATTCCAAGTGATGAAAAGAAGCACACTGACGAAAATGTAG
TGACTTCTATTCAAAACTCAACAGATCTCGGCCATCCCAATAAAAACAAACCAATTCAGATGCAGCCCAG
TCAGAATCCTGAAAGTGAATTTAATTTTGATGCCTTTCTTAATATGCATCCCTTGGATAATTCCGTTTTG
AGTAATGATGAAACTGGAAAAAGTGACTCAAAGGGAACATCCCGTTTTAGCCGATGGTTTCGACAAAAAG
AAGCTGCAAATAATAATGAGTTTCCAGGGTTTCGGGAATCGCATGCTCAAGAAAAACGTGGTATTCCAAG
TGTTAAGGATCTGGAAGCTCAAATGATAAAAGTGGATATGAGGACTGATTTAATAAATCCAATAGCAGGG
TCATTATGTCAGACAGTGCAAATGGAAAAACCTATTGCTAGAGACACTGAGGCATTCAAAAAACTTTTGC
AACAGTTGGGTTCTCAAGCCAGACAGCATCATCCATGCAACGACGATTGTCGTACAATAAACCTCTCAAA
TATAGCAAATCATGTACACCTTGAGTCAAAATTACATCAAAAAATAAATGATGGTCATTTGCAGCAACCA
GAGTTAAGTGTTAACGTGCCAACCATGCCGACTAGTAGTCATGTATTTTTGCAAAAGCGTTTGGAAATCC
AACATTTAATTCAAAGACTTCGTTGTGGAGACGTTTCACATGATTTTTTGGAAAAAGAGTTGGATAATCC
CAGCACCCCAGCAGCCACAAAGGATGTCATTGCCACAGTGTTGAGTGAATATTCTCATTCTAAAAGAAAT
CCGGTGGTCACAGGCGATCCCAATATTTTTACCCAACAATCGTTTCTTCAGCCTCAATCAGTCCATCAGC
ACTACTCTCAAGAATTGCATTCGCAAAATACTGCTAACCATACGATTAATCAGCTAATTTCCCACGGTAA
CTCTCCAACTCCGTTGGCATTTACTCCTACTTCAGTTTTAAGAAAAATGACAGCCGATAAGGATACGCAA
TCACCAAGCACTTATTGTCAGAACCCACAATATCATGTACACCAACAAAATGCCAAGCAAGTCGGTACTC
GTGAGAACGTACTTGAGCCACAGCTGACCGCAACAATGGCTGTACAGCCCCGAATGATATTAGGCGGTGG
AAACTTTGCCATTGGCCAAAACAATCAACATTTGTCTCCCAACATGTCACAAAGTCGTAATCAACAAGTG
TTAAAGTGGACTTCTGGCAATATGCAAATGGTCCACGGAAAAACATTTGGCCGACCTATTCTGAAAGGAG
GTCTTAATTCAATGCCGCATTCCAATTCTGCGCTTCCTTTTACTGCCCATAAAATTGAAATGCAACCCAT
TCATCAACCACATCTACAGCAGCAGCAACATAGATTTAAAGCAGTTCAATCTGTGGAATCAAATCTGAAT
ACCGAAAGTGTTCACCAAAACATTACATCTCCTGTTGGATGGCACCAACTTTACATGCAACATCAGCAAC
AACATCATCACACACGACAGCAGCTTAGTCAAAGAGTGATTTATGGAGAAATGCACCGTCAATCAAATCC
ACAAATGTCTCCGCCAGTCCCAGGTTTTTCTGACAGCTCCGATTCCGGTAATGTGATCAAAGCTAACAGC
CTCACATCTCCTAGCTACCAGAGAGATGAGAGGATTTCATCACCAACCAATCAATTGGCGCAATGGTTTT
CCCCTGAGCTTCTTGCAAAAGCCTCTGCTGGAAAACTGCCACTTTTAAATGTGAACCAAGCACTCAGCTT
GGAAGAATTTGAACGAAGCATTCAACATTCCTCAGGCGTCGTGCATAACTAAGGCGGCCGCTCGAGTCTA
GAGGGCCCGCGGTTCGAAGGTAAGCCTATCCCTAACCCTCTCCTCGGTCTCGATTCTACGCGTACCGGTC
ATCATCACCATCACCATTGAGTTTAAACCCGCTGATCAGCCTCGACTGTGCCTTCTAAGGCCTGAGCTCG
CTGATCAGCCTCGATCGAGGATCCAGACATGATAAGATACATTGATGAGTTTGGACAAACCACAACTAGA
ATGCAGTGAAAAAAATGCTTTATTTGTGAAATTTGTGATGCTATTGCTTTATTTGTAACCATTATAAGCT
GCAATAAACAAGTTAACAACAACAATTGCATTCATTTTATGTTTCAGGTTCAGGGGGAGGTGTGGGAGGT
TTTTTAAAGCAAGTAAAACCTCTACAAATGTGGTATGGCTGATTATGATCAGTCGACCGATGCCCTTGAG
AGCCTTCAACCCAGTCAGCTCCTTCCGGTGGGCGCGGGGCATGACTATCGTCGCCGCACTTATGACTGTC
TTCTTTATCATGCAACTCGTAGGACAGGTGCCGGCAGCGCTCTGGGTCATTTTCGGCGAGGACCGCTTTC
GCTGGAGCGCGACGATGATCGGCCTGTCGCTTGCGGTATTCGGAATCTTGCACGCCCTCGCTCAAGCCTT
CGTCACTGGTCCCGCCACCAAACGTTTCGGCGAGAAGCAGGCCATTATCGCCGGCATGGCGGCCGACGCG
CTGGGCTACGTCTTGCTGGCGTTCGCGACGCGAGGCTGGATGGCCTTCCCCATTATGATTCTTCTCGCTT
CCGGCGGCATCGGGATGCCCGCGTTGCAGGCCATGCTGTCCAGGCAGGTAGATGACGACCATCAGGGACA
GCTTCAAGGATCGCTCGCGGCTCTTACCAGCCAGCAAAAGGCCAGGAACCGTAAAAAGGCCGCGTTGCTG
GCGTTTTTCCATAGGCTCCGCCCCCCTGACGAGCATCACAAAAATCGACGCTCAAGTCAGAGGTGGCGAA
ACCCGACAGGACTATAAAGATACCAGGCGTTTCCCCCTGGAAGCTCCCTCGTGCGCTCTCCTGTTCCGAC
CCTGCCGCTTACCGGATACCTGTCCGCCTTTCTCCCTTCGGGAAGCGTGGCGCTTTCTCAATGCTCACGC
TGTAGGTATCTCAGTTCGGTGTAGGTCGTTCGCTCCAAGCTGGGCTGTGTGCACGAACCCCCCGTTCAGC
CCGACCGCTGCGCCTTATCCGGTAACTATCGTCTTGAGTCCAACCCGGTAAGACACGACTTATCGCCACT
GGCAGCAGCCACTGGTAACAGGATTAGCAGAGCGAGGTATGTAGGCGGTGCTACAGAGTTCTTGAAGTGG
TGGCCTAACTACGGCTACACTAGAAGGACAGTATTTGGTATCTGCGCTCTGCTGAAGCCAGTTACCTTCG
GAAAAAGAGTTGGTAGCTCTTGATCCGGCAAACAAACCACCGCTGGTAGCGGTGGTTTTTTTGTTTGCAA
GCAGCAGATTACGCGCAGAAAAAAAGGATCTCAAGAAGATCCTTTGATCTTTTCTACGGGGTCTGACGCT
CAGTGGAACGAAAACTCACGTTAAGGGATTTTGGTCATGAGATTATCAAAAAGGATCTTCACCTAGATCC
TTTTAAATTAAAAATGAAGTTTTAAATCAATCTAAAGTATATATGAGTAAACTTGGTCTGACAGTTACCA
ATGCTTAATCAGTGAGGCACCTATCTCAGCGATCTGTCTATTTCGTTCATCCATAGTTGCCTGACTCCCC
GTCGTGTAGATAACTACGATACGGGAGGGCTTACCATCTGGCCCCAGTGCTGCAATGATACCGCGAGACC
CACGCTCACCGGCTCCAGATTTATCAGCAATAAACCAGCCAGCCGGAAGGGCCGAGCGCAGAAGTGGTCC
TGCAACTTTATCCGCCTCCATCCAGTCTATTAATTGTTGCCGGGAAGCTAGAGTAAGTAGTTCGCCAGTT
AATAGTTTGCGCAACGTTGTTGCCATTGCTGCAGGCATCGTGGTGTCACGCTCGTCGTTTGGTATGGCTT
CATTCAGCTCCGGTTCCCAACGATCAAGGCGAGTTACATGATCCCCCATGTTGTGCAAAAAAGCGGTTAG
CTCCTTCGGTCCTCCGATCGTTGTCAGAAGTAAGTTGGCCGCAGTGTTATCACTCATGGTTATGGCAGCA
CTGCATAATTCTCTTACTGTCATGCCATCCGTAAGATGCTTTTCTGTGACTGGTGAGTACTCAACCAAGT
CATTCTGAGAATAGTGTATGCGGCGACCGAGTTGCTCTTGCCCGGCGTCAACACGGGATAATACCGCGCC
ACATAGCAGAACTTTAAAAGTGCTCATCATTGGAAAACGTTCTTCGGGGCGAAAACTCTCAAGGATCTTA
CCGCTGTTGAGATCCAGTTCGATGTAACCCACTCGTGCACCCAACTGATCTTCAGCATCTTTTACTTTCA
CCAGCGTTTCTGGGTGAGCAAAAACAGGAAGGCAAAATGCCGCAAAAAAGGGAATAAGGGCGACACGGAA
ATGTTGAATACTCATACTCTTCCTTTTTCAATATTATTGAAGCATTTATCAGGGTTATTGTCTCATGAGC
GGATACATATTTGAATGTATTTAGAAAAATAAACAAATAGGGGTTCCGCGCACATTTCCCCGAAAAGTGC
CACCTGACGTCTAAGAAACCATTATTATCATGACATTAACCTATAAAAATAGGCGTATCACGAGGCCCTT
TCGT
Features (pLannotate 1.2.2; 10 found; start..end, strand, type, name):
     56..2568    +  promoter       Ac5 promoter: Drosophila melanogaster actin 5C promoter
   2588..3304    +  CDS            EGFP: EGFP is a basic (constitutively fluorescent) green fluorescent protein published in 1996, derived from Aequorea victoria. It is reported to be a rapidly-maturing weak dimer with moderate acid sensitivity.
   3320..6349    +  CDS            4E-T: 4ET_DROME - Experimental evidence at protein level: Swiss-Prot protein existence level 1. eIF4E1-binding protein that regulates translation and stability of mRNAs in processing bodies (P-bodies) (By similarity). Probably plays a role in P-bodies to coordinate the storage of translationally inactive mRNAs in the cytoplasm and prevent their degradation (By similarity). Acts as a binding platform for multiple RNA-binding proteins. Required for the formation of P-bodies (By similarity). From Drosophila melanogaster (Fruit fly).
   6389..6430    +  CDS            V5 tag: epitope tag from simian virus 5
   6530..6664    -  polyA_signal   SV40 poly(A) signal: SV40 polyadenylation signal
   6687..6771    -  CDS            large T antigen (fragment): large T antigen from SV40 (simian virus 40)
   6772..7242    +  CDS            TcR (fragment): tetracycline efflux protein; tet; confers resistance to tetracycline
   7286..7874    -  rep_origin     ori: high-copy-number ColE1/pMB1/pBR322/pUC origin of replication
   8045..8905    -  CDS            AmpR: β-lactamase; bla; confers resistance to ampicillin, carbenicillin, and related antibiotics
   8906..9010    -  promoter       AmpR promoter: bla
