[The description below was written by a language model from this plasmid's Addgene catalogue record and pLannotate feature annotations shown in this document.]
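Description:
pAc5.1B-EGFP-Dm4E-T is a Drosophila cell expression plasmid built on pAc5.1B-EGFP, an EGFP-bearing derivative of the Invitrogen pAc5.1 vector, and intended for transfection into Schneider 2 (S2) cells. It is propagated in E. coli through a ColE1/pUC-type origin of replication and selected with ampicillin via the β-lactamase gene and its own promoter. The catalogue lists it as low copy, although the annotated origin is of the type usually described as high copy. The table shows no selectable marker for insect cells. Short fragments annotated as tetracycline resistance and SV40 large T antigen appear to be non-functional backbone remnants.

The expression cassette is driven by the Drosophila melanogaster actin 5C (Ac5) promoter, a strong constitutive promoter in fly cells. It directs an EGFP coding sequence followed directly by the roughly 3 kb open reading frame of Drosophila 4E-T (CG32016), cloned between EcoRI and NotI sites, giving an N-terminally EGFP-tagged fusion. 4E-T is an eIF4E-binding protein associated with translational repression, mRNA storage and P-body formation. A backbone V5 epitope lies downstream of the insert, but the record does not state whether it is read in frame with the fusion. An SV40 polyadenylation signal follows the cassette.

The construct is used to express fluorescently tagged 4E-T in S2 cells, in work examining how 4E-binding proteins engage eIF4E to repress translation. The listed total vector size (6,089 bp) is inconsistent with the backbone and insert sizes. The deposited full sequence is 9,104 nt, which matches their sum.
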