Addgene plasmid #79261: pAc5.1B-EGFP-Dm4E-T
Purpose: Expresses EGFP-tagged Dm4E-T in S2 cells
Depositing lab: Elisa Izaurralde. Depositing organization: Max Planck Institute for Developmental Biology. Publication: 4E-BPs require non-canonical 4E-binding motifs and a lateral surface of eIF4E to repress translation. Igreja C, Peter D, Weiler C, Izaurralde E. Nat Commun. 2014 Sep 2;5:4790. doi: 10.1038/ncomms5790. PubMed 25179781.
Backbone
  Vector backbone: pAc5.1B-EGFP
  Backbone manufacturer: Invitrogen
  Backbone size w/o insert (bp): 6071
  Total vector size (bp): 6089
  Vector type: Schneider 2 cell Expression
Growth in bacteria
  Bacterial resistance: Ampicillin, 100 μg/mL
  Growth temperature: 37°C
  Growth strain: DH5alpha
  Copy number: Low Copy
Gene/Insert
  Gene/Insert name: Dm4E-T (alt name: CG32016C)
  Species: D. melanogaster (fly)
  Insert size (bp): 3033
  Entrez Gene: 4E-T (a.k.a. Dmel_CG32016, CG11097, CG11232, CG32016, Dm4E-T, Dmel\CG32016)
  Promoter: Ac5 promoter
  Tag / fusion protein: EGFP (N terminal on backbone)
  Cloning method: Restriction Enzyme; 5′ cloning site EcoRI (not destroyed); 3′ cloning site NotI (not destroyed)
  Sequencing primers: 5′ EGFP-forw; 3′ Bgh rev primer
Terms and licenses: Academic/Nonprofit Terms; Industry Terms: Not Available to Industry
How to cite: pAc5.1B-EGFP-Dm4E-T was a gift from Elisa Izaurralde (Addgene plasmid # 79261 ; http://n2t.net/addgene:79261 ; RRID:Addgene_79261)
