>Addgene plasmid #79261 | pAc5.1B-EGFP-Dm4E-T | addgene partial sequence | sequence record 152993 | EGFP-C 5'-CATGGTCCTGCTGGAGTTCGTG-3'
GCATGGACGAGCTGTACAAGCCAAGCTTGAATTCTATGGATACATCAAAGATTAGTGCCAGGTACTCGAA
AGTAGACCTGTTAGCTCTAAGATATGAAGGTAAAAGTCGACAGCGCCCGCAATGTTCAACACGACTTGAA
TTGCAGACGCTAGGTTTTTGGAAAATTAATCTGAACACAGCTGCGTTAACCGTGTCCAGCGCCTATTCTA
ATCAAAACAAGAATCGACTTTCTCCAGAAGCAGATAACTCGAGCTTAATTTGTTCCAATAGTAGCTCAAT
AAGTTCACGTCGCGCTATGAGAAATCGAGAACGGGCAAACAACTATTACCAGCGCTTCGTACCTACCGAT
TCTCTTCTAATAAGTGGGGAGGATAAAGATAAGGATGCGCTTTCTCATGGACAGCCCTATAAGTCGAATA
TCATCGATCACCGTAGCATATCATCTTCACATTTAATGCCGGCATTTGCAAAGAGGCGTTTTGTCATATC
GAAAGGCAGCAACAGCGAGGAAAGCAACGAGGGGATAAACACTTGTGCAAGCAAGGGCAAGGCAGCCAGT
TCGCCTAGCCGTAAGGGTAGCGAGTTGGATACTGCTGAGACATGTTTGAATTTTGTTCAGCCGGATCACG
ACCAATGCATGTCATCTTCACCTACATTTTCAACATCCCGCCAAGAAAGGCGGATTGGTAGCGGTCGGCT
GTTGCCAAGAAGTGATAATTGGGATTACAAAAACGAAAAGACCGTAGAAGCCAGCATTGAGAATGAAAAG
GAAACATCTCCAAATGGATCTGGAAGTACAAGCAGTCTTAATCAGCACAATCAGAGCCAACATCGTTCTC
GAACATTCAGTGGAAGGTTAGTTGAACGTGTTCCCGAAGTCACAGATCGTCGTTTTCAATATGACTCCAA
AAAGTCTTTTGATCGTCAGGGAATTAATAATCGACGCATTTCTGGTAAGGAGCCTTTCAGTACTCAAAGC
CGAAGCAAGCGTGGCAATTCCTATCTCATTCACGAAGAACCTGAATGGTTCAG
