>Addgene plasmid #79261 | pAc5.1B-EGFP-Dm4E-T | addgene partial sequence | sequence record 154055 | EBV-rev 5'-GTGGTTTGTCCAAACTCATC-3'
AGGCCTTAGAAGGCACAGTCGAGGCTGATCAGCGGGTTTAAACTCAATGGTGATGGTGATGATGACCGGT
ACGCGTAGAATCGAGACCGAGGAGAGGGTTAGGGATAGGCTTACCTTCGAACCGCGGGCCCTCTAGACTC
GAGCGGCCGCCTTAGTTATGCACGACGCCTGAGGAATGTTGAATGCTTCGTTCAAATTCTTCCAAGCTGA
GTGCTTGGTTCACATTTAAAAGTGGCAGTTTTCCAGCAGAGGCTTTTGCAAGAAGCTCAGGGGAAAACCA
TTGCGCCAATTGATTGGTTGGTGATGAAATCCTCTCATCTCTCTGGTAGCTAGGAGATGTGAGGCTGTTA
GCTTTGATCACATTACCGGAATCGGAGCTGTCAGAAAAACCTGGGACTGGCGGAGACATTTGTGGATTTG
ATTGACGGTGCATTTCTCCATAAATCACTCTTTGACTAAGCTGCTGTCGTGTGTGATGATGTTGTTGCTG
ATGTTGCATGTAAAGTTGGTGCCATCCAACAGGAGATGTAATGTTTTGGTGAACACTTTCGGTATTCAGA
TTTGATTCCACAGATTGAACTGCTTTAAATCTATGTTGCTGCTGCTGTAGATGTGGTTGATGAATGGGTT
GCATTTCAATTTTATGGGCAGTAAAAGGAAGCGCAGAATTGGAATGCGGCATTGAATTAAGACCTCCTTT
CAGAATAGGTCGGCCAAATGTTTTTCCGTGGACCATTTGCATATTGCCAGAAGTCCACTTTAACACTTGT
TGATTACGACTTTGTGACATGTTGGGAGACAAATGTTGATTGTTTTGGCCAATGGCAAAGTTTCCACCGC
CTAATATCATTCGGGGCTGTACAGCCATTGTTGCGGTCA
